>Addgene plasmid #208689 | pminiTol2-HuC-NE2h | addgene full sequence | sequence record 411119 | Addgene NGS Result
TATAGTGAGTCGTATTACAATTCACTGGCCGTCGTTTTACAACGTCGTGACTGGGAAAACCCTGGCGTTA
CCCAACTTAATCGCCTTGCAGCACATCCCCCTTTCGCCAGCTGGCGTAATAGCGAAGAGGCCCGCACCGA
TCGCCCTTCCCAACAGTTGCGCAGCCTGAATGGCGAATGG
[124 nt withheld, positions 181-304]
C
[91 nt withheld, positions 306-396]
A
[49 nt withheld, positions 398-446]
CCTTTGACGTTGGAGTCCACGTTCTTT
[37 nt withheld, positions 474-510]
ACCCTATCTCGGTCTATTCTTTTGATTTATAAGGGATTTTGCCGATTTCGGCCTATTGGTTAAAAAATGA
GCTGATTTAACAAAAATTTAACGCGAATTTTAACAAAATATTAACGCTTACAATTTCCTGATGCGGTATT
TTCTCCTTACGCATCTGTGCGGTATTTCACACCGCATCAGGTGGCACTTTTCGGGGAAATGTGCGCGGAA
CCCCTATTTGTTTATTTTTCTAAATACATTCAAATATGTATCCGCTCATGAGACAATAACCCTGATAAAT
GCTTCAATAATATTGAAAAAGGAAGAGTATGAGTATTCAACATTTCCGTGTCGCCCTTATTCCCTTTTTT
GCGGCATTTTGCCTTCCTGTTTTTGCTCACCCAGAAACGCTGGTGAAAGTAAAAGATGCTGAAGATCAGT
TGGGTGCACGAGTGGGTTACATCGAACTGGATCTCAACAGCGGTAAGATCCTTGAGAGTTTTCGCCCCGA
AGAACGTTTTCCAATGATGAGCACTTTTAAAGTTCTGCTATGTGGCGCGGTATTATCCCGTATTGACGCC
GGGCAAGAGCAACTCGGTCGCCGCATACACTATTCTCAGAATGACTTGGTTGAGTACTCACCAGTCACAG
AAAAGCATCTTACGGATGGCATGACAGTAAGAGAATTATGCAGTGCTGCCATAACCATGAGTGATAACAC
TGCGGCCAACTTACTTCTGACAACGATCGGAGGACCGAAGGAGCTAACCGCTTTTTTGCACAACATGGGG
GATCATGTAACTCGCCTTGATCGTTGGGAACCGGAGCTGAATGAAGCCATACCAAACGACGAGCGTGACA
CCACGATGCCTGTAGCAATGGCAACAACGTTGCGCAAACTATTAACTGGCGAACTACTTACTCTAGCTTC
CCGGCAACAATTAATAGACTGGATGGAGGCGGATAAAGTTGCAGGACCACTTCTGCGCTCGGCCCTTCCG
GCTGGCTGGTTTATTGCTGATAAATCTGGAGCCGGTGAGCGTGGGTCTCGCGGTATCATTGCAGCACTGG
GGCCAGATGGTAAGCCCTCCCGTATCGTAGTTATCTACACGACGGGGAGTCAGGCAACTATGGATGAACG
AAATAGACAGATCGCTGAGATAGGTGCCTCACTGATTAAGCATTGGTAACTGTCAGACCAAGTTTACTCA
TATATACTTTAGATTGATTTAAAACTTCATTTTTAATTTAAAAGGATCTAGGTGAAGATCCTTTTTGATA
ATCTCATGACCAAAATCCCTTAACGTGAGTTTTCGTTCCACTGAGCGTCAGACCCCGTAGAAAAGATCAA
AGGATCTTCTTGAGATCCTTTTTTTCTGCGCGTAATCTGCTGCTTGCAAACAAAAAAACCACCGCTACCA
GCGGTGGTTTGTTTGCCGGATCAAGAGCTACCAACTCTTTTTCCGAAGGTAACTGGCTTCAGCAGAGCGC
AGATACCAAATACTGTTCTTCTAGTGTAGCCGTAGTTAGGCCACCACTTCAAGAACTCTGTAGCACCGCC
TACATACCTCGCTCTGCTAATCCTGTTACCAGTGGCTGCTGCCAGTGGCGATAAGTCGTGTCTTACCGGG
TTGGACTCAAGACGATAGTTACCGGATAAGGCGCAGCGGTCGGGCTGAACGGGGGGTTCGTGCACACAGC
CCAGCTTGGAGCGAACGACCTACACCGAACTGAGATACCTACAGCGTGAGCTATGAGAAAGCGCCACGCT
TCCCGAAGGGAGAAAGGCGGACAGGTATCCGGTAAGCGGCAGGGTCGGAACAGGAGAGCGCACGAGGGAG
CTTCCAGGGGGAAACGCCTGGTATCTTTATAGTCCTGTCGGGTTTCGCCACCTCTGACTTGAGCGTCGAT
TTTTGTGATGCTCGTCAGGGGGGCGGAGCCTATGGAAAAACGCCAGCAACGCGGCCTTTTTACGGTTCCT
GGCCTTTTGCTGGCCTTTTGCTCACATGTTCTTTCCTGCGTTATCCCCTGATTCTGTGGATAACCGTATT
ACCGCCTTTGAGTGAGCTGATACCGCTCGCCGCAGCCGAACGACCGAGCGCAGCGAGTCAGTGAGCGAGG
AAGCGGAAGAGCGCCCAATACGCAAACCGCCTCTCCCCGCGCGTTGGCCGATTCATTAATGCAGCTGGCA
CGACAGGTTTCCCGACTGGAAAGCGGGCAGTGAGCGCAACGCAATTAATGTGAGTTAGCTCACTCATTAG
GCACCCCAGGCTTTACACTTTATGCTTCCGGCTCGTATGTTGTGTGGAATTGTGAGCGGATAACAATTTC
ACACAGGAAACAGCTATGACCATGATTACGCCAAGCTATTTAGGTGACACTATAGAATACTCAAGCTATG
CATCCAACGCGTTGGGAGCTCTCCCATATGGTCGAGCAGAGGTGTAAAAAGTACTCAAAAATTTTACTCA
AGTGAAAGTACAAGTACTTAGGGAAAATTTTACTCAATTAAAAGTAAAAGTATCTGGCTAGAATCTTACT
TGAGTAAAAGTAAAAAAGTACTCCATTAAAATTGTACTTGAGTATTAAGGAAGTAAAAGTAAAAGCAAGA
AAGAAAACTAGAGATTCTTGTTTAAGCTTGGATCCGTACCGGGCCCCCCCTCGAAATTCACTAATTTGAA
TTTAAATGCATTATCTTTCTATTCCTAAAGACCTTGGGTGACCAAAATCTTATTTTAATAAATAAAACTG
TTTATTAAAACTTTTTTGTTTCAAAGAACCATATGTATAGTGAAATTTATAAAAATATCAATTTTTAAAA
AGCTGGTGTACTCATTTATGTTATGAACTCTAAAACCATATACTGACTGCAAGTGATGATGTATAGAGTG
ATGTTTACGAGTAAACATATTTAGTTGTATACATCCTACTGAGCACATTTTGATGTATGAAATAACATTA
CAAGCTTTATCCAAATTAAGCCATTTTAAAACACTGCCAATTGAAAATACAAATCCTGGAAAAAATCGTC
TTTAGCGCAGTCATTTGAGCCATCCTAATCCGTTACCTCAGACCATAATAAGAAGGGATAACACTAGCTG
TAGCAATGGAACACATCTGTTTCACACAATCATATCTCCTGCGCCGGTGCTAAGCAGATTCAGCGTGATC
ATAACATGCTTTCCACTCATAAATGTAAATTTACAATTTGCACATGTAAAACAGACACTTTTGAGATATT
GGATAAAAAAACAAGAGTATATTGCTTAGTTTCATCCACCAGTCATCCCCACAGCGTTTGGAAGGCCATA
AAAAGTGTCTAAAATCAATGATCATTGAAAGAGCACAAGAGAGACTCTTACGCTGTAATGCCACTGGGGA
CAAAAGTGACAGTCTCTTAATGGGCTCTTCTGGAGGGGCTCCTGAACATTAAAAATTATCAGCGAAATTA
CCGAAAGAGCTTCAAGCAACTGGCATGCTTGATCCTCTGCGTCGGGGCGGTGAATAGGTGCTTCAGATGC
CCTCTTACCCACGGGCTGGATTCAGCTGCCCCGCTACCAGCGGAGACCCCCTAATGAGCCTCTGCAATTA
AGTTTATTCATGTTAAGTGTGAACGGGGTGCGTGCGGAACTGTGGGCAGCTAACAGACCTGGGTTCTTTG
TGCCACAAGTGCTGCCTTTATTCGGCTCACAAAGCAGAAAACAACACCCGCACCTATAATGGCGCCCTCG
GCTGGGTCTAAGAAACGTGGCGAGTTGACAGAGCAGAGTGGGCGGGGTTAAGACAGACTGACAGCGGGAC
CCATCTCCATCCTCTTATTAACGCTTAACGAGTGCCTTCCTCATGCAATATTCATCGCCACTAATATCAT
CCAAGCTCTGAGCTGAGCTGGCCACTTATGTAAGGCAATTATGTAAAATATCAGACAGGGCCCACACTCA
GAATCTGACTGGGGTAGAGACGCGGGACGAGAACCGAGAGCAAGAACTGAAAGTGAAAGTGACCACTAAA
GGGAGGAGAGGACAGAGGGGCAGGATGTGTCAAGATTACCAGAGAACACTTGGCCAGAAATGCGCAACCA
TTGGAGCTCTCCGGATTACCCAAAGGTTAACGAGTTTGAACGCCTCTGCCCACTCGCCCATCTCTGATGG
TTTCCCAAGAACTCCTCAAGCAAAATATATATAATTGTGTGTATTATGCACAGACACGAGAAAATGCTGT
TTTTCTGATCTGCATTACAGCACATTTGCCCGCCAACGACAATACCACCCACTCGGTACCTCGCTGACTC
CTGATGCCTGATACCTGCGCGGTGACTGTCTACAATCTGCATAATCAAGAGAAGTTGTGTTGAAGACGAG
CGCCACACAACCGTTTCCACAAGGTCACCCAAGGCCGGTGCAGATGTAGGTGAGGTCTCCATAAACAGAC
TGAAATAAACACATCCTCCGCTGGGAACAACAACCCCCTCACGCCTCATGCATTTCCATAAGCCTACATG
CATCTCTTCCAACTTATGGAGACTCGCACCTACCAACATCCGCACAACAAAGATATACAGAGCGCGCTCC
CTCAGGTCAAGGCCCTGTGGGGGTCTGTGCAGAAATAGGTCATTTGTCACACATCAAGTCCTGGGGCAGG
AGATGCATTATAGATGAGACCAAACAGCCTGTCTCGGTGAGCTCTACCCACTCCCTGAGACTAGAAATGG
GGGAAGGGAGCTTGAGATAACAACCGCTGCAATCACTGTGTCGATGTTTAATATCAGCACCAACCGGGAA
CAATAAGGAGATGGGTGCATTCATGTTCACATCTTACCAGTCAAGTATCATCGAACCGGCTTGATAACCA
CACCTCGTGTAATAGCTGAGCAGATAGTTGTCATTTTAAAGCGTTGGCCTTTGTCGATTATGTAATGCGC
ACATTCAACACATGGTAATATAGAAACGGTTATGTCGAGGTTGTTTTGTCCAGAGATGACCTTCACACAG
TTACAGCCGCTCTGCATCCACACAAATGGAGGACTTAATCGTGGACTGCATTCTTAGAAATGATCTACAA
AGACAAATAATGTGAAATCAAGAAAGGACAAAATTTAAGTAAGGGGATGAGGGAGAGAGAGAACGAGGGG
CAAGGAGAAAGCATGGCTCCTGTCTTTTTCTGCACCCATCTGTTCGGAGTGCAGGTGGAGCTCTATTCAC
TCAGCTCTGCATGTGTGTTTGGGGGGGGCAGGAAGAAAGGGAGGGCAAAAGGAAGAGTGGAGAGATGGTG
GGGGCTGGAGGGATGGGGGGTTCTCGGTGATCTCTCCTGAAGGGGATAATGGGAGAGCAGCGCTTTGCAA
TGGCTGCCATGTAGTACCCTCCCTGCACAATTAGCCAATCAGCAGCAAGCTCTGCCAGCCAGAAGGACAC
ATAAAAGAAGAACATTGCAGCAGAGGCACAGAAGGAGCCTGCGAGGAGCTGGGAAATACACACACAACAG
CAGAACCACAACACCCTCCCCTGGACACACCCTACTGGGGATCACTGCTTTTCTTTTTTTCTGAACCATC
GCCCACGCCACACGGAGAGAAATCTCTCTCTCATCATCATCCTGAAGAAAACCCCCTTATCCTCATTTTC
ACACTGCTGAGGAAAACCTACAATCGCACGGGCTGAGATTTCCTGGCGAAGACTGTCCTTTTTCCTTTTT
CTTTTTTTTTCTTTTCCTTTGGAAACTGACATTTGCATTTCTCCATTCCAAGCCACGGCGTAATAATATC
TGCAATCCAGCCTGAAGACCTGCAAATCGAAGGACCTAGATCACTATCATCTTTGTACGTCAAGGATCCT
GGTTACTGTACGTATAACCTTTCTTTCTTTTGCTCTGACCAATATGAAACACTAAAATCGATTCGAGCAG
CCTCTCAGCATCAATTACAGTGCGTGAAAAACATTCAAATAGAGGCAGCAAATATTACATGTGAAAATAC
AGGCTGGCTAAATCCAAGCTAATTTAGAAATGTGGTCAAAACGCATACTGGCACGTCTAATCGCGGATTC
AGTAAACAAGATTAACGATTAGCCCAGTGTATAAGTCATATGATACAGGCATGCGCGAGAGCATCGCTAC
ACCCGAGCTGGCTTCATTTTCGGAGGAAAATCAAAACATTGCTTTCTCCTGCCGTGCGAACCATTCGTCA
TAAACCGTAATACGCAACATACATTTATTACTACATCCGTTAATTAGCGATAATTAGCCGTTATTAACAA
AGAGCGCTGAGGAATTCCTCTCAAATAGCGGAGGTGCGGCGGAGGCAGAGGGGCGTAAAAGGGCACATGC
GTGCCTGGCTCAAAAAAGGATGCTCCAGACTGAAACTCAGAGACAAAACACGATGCCTCGGAGGCTGAGA
GCCCATCGAGAGGAAAGGCAAAGAAAAGGGTCGAGTCACTCAGAGGGGGAGGGGAGATATTGTGCATCCA
TTGGTTTGAATTGAAGCAGGCAGAATAAAAATCCTTGCGATTATGCTTCGTGAGAGATCGCGAGAGAGGA
AAAGGCTAAATGCCACGTATGCAAATGGATAAATGTCATCTATTTCTTCGCGAGTAGACATTTTGTGGAC
AACGAGAGTGTAAATAAGCGATATGAGGGGAATACAAAGGCCTTGAGGGAAAGCGTTTTGGGCGTGTCTT
GTCGAAAAGAAGACAGCGATGGCACGCGCTCAGAACCACCATCTTCACGTAGATAATCCGCGTGAAAACA
ATAACAAAACTGCTCATTTTAACACGAGCAGGTGTTTGAAACCACCCAAAAAAGATTGTCTAAAATATTA
AGATTAATTAATGACGTTTAAATGTCCAGGCCTGATATAAATGAAGCGTGTAGTAAGAGTAATCGCCTTT
GTTTCTTTTCAGAGATACGTTTTCAGAGATTCAGGGAATTATATCTTCAATAAAATAATGTTTGATTTCA
TTATTTTAAAGCTTTTTAAGAAGTAAAAATACACATTATTCATTTACATTTTATTTTATTTAAAGGCCTA
TGGTCTTGAAAATAATAAGTGGAATATATAGGCTATATATTCGTCTAAGGACAGCCGGTGTTATTTTATA
GTGACCTCAGACAAAAGCCGAGACAAAACGAGGCGCTTGCCTTTCATTTTAATCCTTAATAGACGGTGTG
ATGAATGAATGAATGAATGAATAAATGAATGAATGACGGGCCCTTCGGCATGTTGTTCCGCAGTCCTCCG
TGAGCACGAGTCTCTACCGCAGTGCCAAGCACATAAAACCGTTGAGTCAGATAACCTTCTCCAGGCGCGT
ATACACAATTCAAGGACAAGCACATCACAACTATACACAACACAACACAACCGCCTAAACGCACGAGCTC
ATCAATCGCAATTTAAAGGCATGTCAGTCAAAGAAAAAGGCGGCGTTATTTAAAACCAATGTTCAACAAT
ATTTGTATGCTGACTAGCCCGGGCGCGCACGCTATAAGATCACAAGGCCTTGTTTTTTCCCTTTATTCAA
AATATCATTAATTATTACAGGTCATAAAACAAAACAATGCGAATTACAATGATTTAAAGACTATTGATTT
AACAATAATCAGTTAATTATAGAATAATATTATAATATTTTACATACAAATGAAAGATGACATTATTTGA
TGACATTGTAATTAAAATATATGCAATATATTTTTACGTTTTTATTAATTAGGCTATTACTATTATTATA
ATTATCATTATTTTTATTATTATTATTATTATTAAATAGTCTTGCGAAATAAGAGTGAAGGCAGTTGCAA
TGTTCATTGTTCCCGGAGAGTCCCGCAGCCTCTGGCCTCAACACAAAGCGCTACTGTTTACATTAATATT
CATAGTGCTGCCATGGTCTCTGTAGAGGAGGAACGGGTGGCTCTTTTGTTCGCTAGTGTCAATACGTTTA
TTCAGCAAAAAGCAGCTCGGATTTGTGAATGCCCAACAAGCACACGCGCACTCCAATCAAAGGACGAGAG
GATAACGATTTTAAACGATTCGCAAACGTGTTTATTTGTAAAGACGACATCAAGAGCTTAATGTCCACTT
GAAAAGAAATAAATATGCCCGCGGCGCCAAGGATATTTTGAATGTAGTCGTTCATGGTGAGCCACTCCCG
AATTCAGCACTCTGGAGAGCGACCAAAGAGGAATAGCGGAATAGCAACTACTTGAGCCATTTCTCTCCGT
TTGATGGCGTTCATGATTAAAAATATAATCACGTGATTTTTTATACATATATAAATATATACATAAAGTA
ACGCTTTCCTTTTGAGAATACATAAATATTTATTCGCGTGATAAATCAATGATCTTATATTTATTTGCAC
GACCGAAATTAGCCAAATTCACCAATTAAAAAAAAAATAAGCCAACAAAAAAGAAGGGTTTATCCGTTCA
ATTTTGACTTGTGTCCTGTTGTTTTACAGCTGCCACTGTGATCCCTTAAGCTGCAGTGAGAGTGTGGCTA
ATGCCTTTTGTTTAAGATAATCCTGTAATCTGTTACCGAAACGGCCTATTGACAAGCCGGCATTCACATT
TCAGTCAGGAGGCCCGTCCAGACATGTACATTTATGAATTACGAATGATAAAATTAAGATCTGCATTAGG
CGTCAGAAATGTCACGAACACCCATTCATTTCCCACAGCCAATAATGGATCATGCTGGGAAGCGCTATCC
TCGCAGTCTCAAAATTAATGTTGACATGTTGCGTAGAGCTACAGATTAGATCAGCCATATGCTTTATGTG
TTTACCTCAGCGGATCTTCAGCAAGATGTGTTTATTTTAAGAAAATGGCTTCCTCGCTGCCTGCACAGGG
GCATTAAGGAAGTGACGTGAGCGTCCTCACAGTCAAATTACTTTATCTCATGCTGCTTTCAGGCCTCTGC
TTATTTTATTATTATTATTTTAAATTAGGGGGAATCACGGTGGCGTTGTGGGTAGGGTAGCGCGATCACC
TTACAGCAAGAAGGTCGCTGGTTCGAGCTCTGGCTGGGTCAGTTGGCATTTCTGTGTGGAGTTTAAATTG
AATTGAAATTGAATAAACTAAATTGGCCCTAGTGTATGTGTGTGAATGTAAGTGTGCATGGGTGTTTCCC
AGTGTTGGGTTTGACTGGAAGAGCATCCGCTTCGTAAAACATATGCTGGATAAGTTGGCGGTTCATTTCA
CTGTGGTGACCGCTGATTAATAAAGGGACTAAGCTGAAAATGAAATGAATTAATACATTTTAAATGAGCT
TTTGCTGACATGTTTATGATTACAAATAGTGAAATTGTATGTTAATTTACGATAAGTGCATTGTTCTAAA
TTCATTTTTATGTAGCAGCTGGTTTTTCTTCCATTTGTGTCATTCAACAGAACATTTTTCTAAAAAAGTG
AACTTAAATTTTCTCCTCCCTCTGACAAGGCTTGATGGTAATTTCAGCCGACTCTAATTACAGACTCACT
AAAAGGAATCGGTGCAGTCATTTATCTTTATCAGCGCGCTGGTGGGAAGGTAATAGGTTTTGCTTATGAG
TTGTTTGCGTGCGAGTCTGGGTCCTTGTGTAGGCGATGCTGATGCACTGCATTAAATATTGAGGGAGAAG
TCGCTCAAAAATAGCAAAGTACAGGCTGGGGCAGGAACGTCAAAGCCCGCTCAGTGGCCACGTTTCTTGT
TTCGTAAGTCCTATTTTTAATAGCGATAATTCAGGCTCAGTAGAAGGAACTCCAGCACTATAAGCAGTCT
CTCGCCTGTCTCGGCGAGTTATGTATTTTGGGATGAAGTGCTCTTCCACCTCTACCTCTGCTGTGCTGGC
GCCAGTATCTGGGCTGTAAGATAGTGTACGTGTCAGTCTGTGTGGCCGAAGAGCCTGTGTGTTGTGTAAC
TCACTACATTCGTCGCTGTGGATGGCTGACTTGCCATGGGGAGGTTTACTTCAGTTCACGAATCACATTC
GCCACGATCTTGTCACTTTGTGTCAAGACTCGCTCTCTGTGTGTCAACAGCTCTGCTGTTTGAGGTTGAA
ATTCTGAACTTGAGATATATCCCAGGATATATTAGGGCTACTGCCAACGGAAAAAGCAAATGGTGCCATG
GCCATTTGATTGATCAAACAAACACCCTTTTGCTTGGGTGACAGTGAAATGTCAGATCCATGTTTGTACT
GCTTTAATAACTTGCCTCTCTGAGCTTTCTCCTTGTCAGTGTCAATTTGCCTGAGATATAAATTCCGGTT
GCCCCGAAAGCTTATTTTATTAAAAAAAAGCTAACATGCACTCATACAACGTGCGCACATACATGTGAGG
CTTGCTAAAAGTCAAGAAGCAAGCCAATAGCAAGAGTCGTCAGACTGCTGTTACCTGGGCAACCTGGTTA
GAGGTAAGGCTCAAGGCAAGAATAAATCATTCCACTGAAGAGACACAGCGTTACAGCGAGATGAGAGCAA
GAGGCGATAGTGAAGGGAGAACAAAAGAACAGCCTACCCACACTAGTGCAGATCTACCTGTTTGAGCTAC
TGATTGTTCAGTTTGATTAGATATCAGACAATTCTGCTATCTCCAATTGCATTGCTGCATGAATTCCTAG
AAATCATTTTAATCACCAAAAACTAGTAGGGACACTTGTGGCGTATATGATTCTGCCTGTTGATTGTGGG
GATCCAACAGAAAGATCATGAATGCATTGTTAATTAAGTCGGTGAGACACCCTGTTCCACCCTAGGGGCC
GTTCTGGGGAAAGAGTGCTTTCAGTCAGCTAAAGATGACTAATATGTGAACATATATTACTACACATGCC
AATTTGTACATTCTGGATAGTTACCAGCCCTGGGAAAACATCGAAAAAAATAAATCAACATAGATAAAAT
TGGCAAATCCCTTCTGGTACGATGCAGAGTGCTTGCTCTGAGAACTTGTGCATTGTGACAGAAAGCGACC
GTTAAAAACTGAAAGTAGCATCTACAACCTGCATACATCTGTTCTTTGAAAATCCCCTGTAGGCCAAATT
AAGCATCACGCTGTGCTCCACAGCAACACGGATGAACCGAAAACCCAGACACAAACGCACACACTTTTCA
CATAAACAAGGTTTAGTTATGCTAGCTATGCTTTTTCGTCCTCCCTTTGTCATCAGCGGCGAGTGACGTA
ACACAGTTTGACCCTGGACAGCGTAAAGGGGGGGTTGGGAATGAGTGAAAGGACTGTGACATCTGCAGGG
CCAGGGGCTGATGGAGAGAGCTGAAGTGAGGGAGGTCAGAGGAGGAGGAAGGGTGGGATATTGTCCTCCT
CAGGCCCTATCCCTCTCAGACGCATTGATTTTTAACCTCTCAGCGAGAATGCCAAGCATTACACCCCTCA
AATTATGGTTCCTCACCCAACCTGTTATATTTTCCACCTGCAGATAATTAGCACCATTGAAACTCGAGGC
CGCAAACATGGAGACAGACACACTCCTGCTATGGGTACTGCTGCTCTGGGTTCCAGGTTCCACTGGTGAC
ACAAGTTTGTACAAAAAAGTTGGCACCGGCTCCCTGCAGCCGGACGCGGGCAACGCGAGCTGGAACGGGA
CCGAGGCGCCGGGGGGCGGCGCCCGGGCCACCCCTTACTCCCTGCAGGTGACGCTGACGCTGGTGTGCCT
GGCCGGCCTGCTCATGCTGCTCACCGTGTTCGGCAACGTGCTCGTCATCATCGCCGTGTTCACGAGCCGC
GCGCTCAAGGCGCCCCAAAACCTCTTCCTGGTGTCTCTGGCCTCGGCCGACATCCTGGTGGCCACGCTCG
TCATCCCTTTCTCGCTGGCCAACGAGGTCATGGGCTACTGGTACTTCGGCAAGGCTTGGTGCGAGATCTA
CCTGGCGCTCGACGTGCTCTTCTGCACGTCGTCCATCGTGCACCTGTGCGCCATCAGCCTGGACCGCTAC
TGGTCCATCACACAGGCCAAAGAGTACAACCTGAAGCGCACGCCGCGCCGCATCAAGGCCATCATCATCA
CCGTGTGGGTCATCTCGGCCGTCATCTCCTTCCCGCCGCTCATCTCCATCGAGAAGAAGGGCGGCGGCGG
CGGCCCGCAGCCGGCCGAGCCGCGCTGCGAGATCAACGACCAGAAGTGGTACGTCATCTCGTCGTGCATC
GGCTCCTTCTTCGCTCCCTGCCTCATCATGATCCTGGTCTACGTGCGCATCTACCAGATCGCCAAGCGTC
GCACCCGCGTGCCACCCAGCCGCCGGGGTCCGGACGCCGTCGCCGCGCCGCCGGGGGGCACCGAGCGCAG
GCCCAACGGTCTGGGCCCCGAGCGCAGCGCGGGCCCGGGGGGCGCAGAGGCCGAACCGCTGCCCACCCAG
CTCAACGGCGCCCCTGGCGAGCCCGCGCCGGCCGGGCCGCGCGACACCGACGCGCTGGACCTGGAGGAGG
GAGGAAACGTCTATATCAAGGCCGACAAGCAGAAGAACGGCATCAAGGCGAACTTCCACATCCGCCACAA
CATCGAGGACGGCGGCGTGCAGCTCGCCTACCACTACCAGCAGAACACCCCCATCGGCGACGGCCCCGTG
CTGCTGCCCGACAACCACTACCTGAGCGTGCAGTCCAAACTTTCGAAAGACCCCAACGAGAAGCGCGATC
ACATGGTCCTGCTGGAGTTCGTGACCGCCGCCGGGATCACTCTCGGCATGGACGAGCTGTACAAGGGCGG
TACCGGAGGGAGCATGGTGAGAAAGGGCGAGGAGCTGTTCACCGGGGTGGTGCCCATCCTGGTCGAGCTG
GACGGCGACGTAAACGGCCACAAGTTCAGCGTGTCCGGCGAGGGTGAGGGCGATGCCACCGAGGGCAAGC
TGACCCTGAAGTTCATCTGCACCACCGGCAAGCTGCCCGTGCCCTGGCCCACCCTCGTGACCACCCTGAC
CTACGGCGTGCAGTGCTTCAGCCGCTACCCCGACCACATGAAGCAGCACGACTTCTTCAAGTCCGCCATG
CCCGAAGGCTACATCCAGGAGCGCACCATCTTCTTCAAGGACGACGGCAACTACAAGACCCGCGCCGAGG
TGAAGTTCGAGGGCGACACCCTGGTGAACCGCATCGAGCTGAAGGGCATCGACTTCAAGGAGGACGGCAA
CATCCTGGGGCACAAGCTGGAGTACAACACCGGAGCAGCAGCACGCTGGCGCGGGCGGCAGAACCGCGAG
AAGCGCTTCATTTTCGTGCTGGCCGTGGTCATCGGAGTGTTCGTGGTGTGCTGGTTCCCCTTCTTCTTCA
CCTACACGCTCACGGCCGTCGGGTGCTCCGTGCCACGCACGCTCTTCAAATTCTTCTTCTGGTTCGGCTA
CTGCAACAGCTCGTTGAACCCGGTCATCTACACCATCTTCAACCACGATTTCCGCCGCGCCTTCAAGAAG
ATCCTCTGTCGGGGGGACAGGAAGCGGATCGTGTTGTGAGCGGCCGCGACTCTAGATCATAATCAGCCAT
ACCACATTTGTAGAGGTTTTACTTGCTTTAAAAAACCTCCCACACCTCCCCCTGAACCTGAAACATAAAA
TGAATGCAATTGTTGTTGTTAACTTGTTTATTGCAGCTTATAATGGTTACAAATAAAGCAATAGCATCAC
AAATTTCACAAATAAAGCATTTTTTTCACTGCATTCTAGTTGTGGTTTGTCCAAACTCATCAATGTATCT
TAAGGCGTAAATTGTAAGCGTTAATATTTTGTTAAAATTCGCGTTAAATTTTTGTTAAATCAGCTCATTT
TTTAACCAATAGGCCGAAATCGGCAAAATCCCTTATAAATCAAAAGAATAGACCGAGATAGGGT
[37 nt withheld, positions 14295-14331]
AAAGAACGTGGACTCCAACGTCAAAGG
[49 nt withheld, positions 14359-14407]
T
[91 nt withheld, positions 14409-14499]
G
[124 nt withheld, positions 14501-14624]
CAGGTGGCACTTTTCGGGGAAATGTGCGCGGAACCCCTATTTGTTTATTTTTCTAAATACATTCAAATAT
GTATCCGCTCATGAGACAATAACCCTGATAAATGCTTCAATAATATTGAAAAAGGAAGAGTCCTGAGGCG
GAAAGAACCAGCTGTGGAATGTGTGTCAGTTAGGGTGTGGAAAGTCCCCAGGCTCCCCAGCAGGCAGAAG
TATGCAAAGCATGCATCTCAATTAGTCAGCAACCAGGTGTGGAAAGTCCCCAGGCTCCCCAGCAGGCAGA
AGTATGCAAAGCATGCATCTCAATTAGTCAGCAACCATAGTCCCGCCCCTAACTCCGCCCATCCCGCCCC
TAACTCCGCCCAGTTCCGCCCATTCTCCGCCCCATGGCTGACTAATTTTTTTTATTTATGCAGAGGCCGA
GGCCGCCTCGGCCTCTGAGCTATTCCAGAAGTAGTGAGGAGGCTTTTTTGGAGGAAATTAAACTGGGCAT
CAGCGCAATTCAATTGGTTTGGTAATAGCAAGGGAAAATAGAATGAAGTGATCTCCAAAAAATAAGTACT
TTTTGACTGTAAATAAAATTGTAAGGAGTAAAAAGTACTTTTTTTTCTAAAAAAATGTAATTAAGTAAAA
GTAAAAGTATTGATTTTTAATTGTACTCAAGTAAAGTAAAAATCCCCAAAAATAATACTTAAGTACAGTA
ATCAAGTAAAATTACTCAAGTACTTTACACCTCTGGGCCCAATTCGCCC
Features (pLannotate 1.2.2; 24 found; start..end, strand, type, name):
     20..177     +  CDS            lacZα (fragment): LacZα fragment of β-galactosidase; lacZ fragment
    181..609     +  rep_origin     f1 ori (sequence partly withheld): f1 bacteriophage origin of replication; arrow indicates direction of (+) strand synthesis
    637..687     -  misc_feature   bom (fragment): basis of mobility region from pBR322
    714..818     +  promoter       AmpR promoter: bla
    819..1679    +  CDS            AmpR: β-lactamase; bla; confers resistance to ampicillin, carbenicillin, and related antibiotics
   1850..2438    +  rep_origin     ori: high-copy-number ColE1/pMB1/pBR322/pUC origin of replication
   2621..2713    +  CDS            lacI (fragment): lac repressor; lacI; The lac repressor binds to the lac operator to inhibit transcription in E. coli. This inhibition can be relieved by adding lactose or isopropyl-β-D-thiogalactopyranoside (IPTG).
   2726..2747    +  protein_bind   CAP binding site: CAP binding activates transcription in the presence of cAMP. E. coli catabolite activator protein
   2762..2792    +  promoter       lac promoter: promoter for the E. coli lac operon
   2796..2818    +  protein_bind   lac operator (fragment): The lac repressor binds to the lac operator to inhibit transcription in E. coli. This inhibition can be relieved by adding lactose or isopropyl-β-D-thiogalactopyranoside (IPTG). lac repressor encoded by lacI
   2858..2876    +  promoter       SP6 promoter: promoter for bacteriophage SP6 RNA polymerase
   3136..3154    -  misc_feature   MCS (fragment): pBluescript multiple cloning site
   6177..6196    +  promoter       ADH1 promoter (fragment): S. cerevisiae ADH1; promoter for alcohol dehydrogenase 1
  11928..11990   +  sig_peptide    Igκ leader: leader sequence from mouse immunoglobulin κ light chain
  11992..12009   +  protein_bind   attB1 (fragment): mutant version of attB; core recombination site for the Gateway® BP reaction BP Clonase™
  12135..12779   +  CDS            DRD4 (fragment): DRD4_HUMAN - Experimental evidence at protein level: Swiss-Prot protein existence level 1. Dopamine receptor responsible for neuronal signaling in the mesolimbic system of the brain, an area of the brain that regulates emotion and complex behavior. Activated by dopamine, but also by epinephrine and norepinephrine, and by numerous synthetic agonists and drugs (PubMed:9003072, PubMed:16423344, PubMed:27659709, PubMed:29051383). Agonist binding triggers signaling via G proteins that inhibit adenylyl cyclase (PubMed:7512953, PubMed:7643093, PubMed:16423344, PubMed:27659709, PubMed:29051383). Modul
  12906..13628   +  CDS            cEGFP: cEGFP is a basic (constitutively fluorescent) green fluorescent protein published in 2008, derived from Aequorea victoria.
  13650..13886   +  CDS            DRD3 (fragment): DRD3_HUMAN - Experimental evidence at protein level: Swiss-Prot protein existence level 1. Dopamine receptor whose activity is mediated by G proteins which inhibit adenylyl cyclase. Promotes cell proliferation. From Homo sapiens (Human).
  13935..14018   +  CDS            large T antigen (fragment): large T antigen from SV40 (simian virus 40)
  14041..14162   +  polyA_signal   SV40 poly(A) signal: SV40 polyadenylation signal
  14196..14624   -  rep_origin     f1 ori (sequence partly withheld): f1 bacteriophage origin of replication; arrow indicates direction of (+) strand synthesis
  14651..14755   +  promoter       AmpR promoter: bla
  14798..15095   +  promoter       SV40 promoter: SV40 enhancer and early promoter
  15372..17      -  promoter       T7 promoter (across the origin): promoter for bacteriophage T7 RNA polymerase
