[The description below was written by a language model from this plasmid's Addgene catalogue record and pLannotate feature annotations shown in this document.]
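Description:
pminiTol2-HuC-NE2h is a Tol2 transposon-based transgenesis plasmid for zebrafish, built on the pminiTol2 backbone and carrying the genetically encoded fluorescent norepinephrine sensor GRAB_NE2h under the pan-neuronal HuC promoter. The full sequenced construct is about 15.4 kb. It is maintained in E. coli as a high-copy plasmid through a ColE1/pUC-type origin and selected with ampicillin via the β-lactamase gene. The backbone also retains typical cloning-vector remnants: f1 origins, lacZα and lac promoter/operator pieces, and flanking SP6 and T7 promoters. The automated annotation does not label the Tol2 ends or the HuC promoter. The long unannotated stretch upstream of the sensor coding region presumably contains the HuC regulatory sequence named in the catalogue entry, and the small ADH1 promoter hit within it is probably a spurious match.

The roughly 2 kb insert, assembled by Gibson cloning, begins with an Igκ leader peptide that aids membrane targeting. It continues with a human GPCR scaffold interrupted by a circularly permuted EGFP module and ends at an SV40 polyadenylation signal. The annotation tool tags the receptor halves as DRD4 and DRD3 fragments, but these are best read as homology-based matches to related aminergic receptors, since the record describes the protein as a norepinephrine sensor and does not name the parent receptor. In GRAB-type sensors, ligand binding changes the receptor's conformation, and this alters the fluorescence of the embedded GFP, giving an optical readout of extracellular transmitter. The construct is intended for generating zebrafish that express NE2h throughout the nervous system, so that norepinephrine release can be imaged in vivo.
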