Addgene plasmid #208689: pminiTol2-HuC-NE2h
Purpose: Expresses the genetically-encoded fluorescent norepinephrine (NE) sensor GRAB_NE2h pan-neuronally in zebrafish
Depositing lab: Yulong Li. Depositing organization: Peking University. Publication: Monitoring norepinephrine release in vivo using next-generation GRAB(NE) sensors. Feng J, Dong H, Lischinsky JE, Zhou J, Deng F, Zhuang C, Miao X, Wang H, Li G, Cai R, Xie H, Cui G, Lin D, Li Y. Neuron. 2024 Jun 19;112(12):1930-1942.e6. doi: 10.1016/j.neuron.2024.03.001. Epub 2024 Mar 27. PubMed 38547869.
Backbone
  Vector backbone: pminiTol2
  Backbone size w/o insert (bp): 13381
  Vector type: Cloning vector
Growth in bacteria
  Bacterial resistance: Ampicillin, 100 μg/mL
  Growth temperature: 37°C
  Growth strain: DH5alpha
  Copy number: High Copy
Gene/Insert
  Gene/Insert name: GPCR activation based norepinephrine (NE) sensor GRAB_NE2h (alt names: GRAB_NE2h; NE2h)
  Species: H. sapiens (human)
  Insert size (bp): 1992
  Promoter: Huc
  Cloning method: Gibson Cloning
  Sequencing primers: 5′ CCAAGCATTACACCCCTC; 3′ TGTTTCAGGTTCAGGGGG
Terms and licenses: Academic/Nonprofit Terms; Industry Terms: Not Available to Industry
Depositor comments: Please visit https://www.biorxiv.org/content/10.1101/2023.06.22.546075v1 for bioRxiv preprint.
How to cite: pminiTol2-HuC-NE2h was a gift from Yulong Li (Addgene plasmid # 208689 ; http://n2t.net/addgene:208689 ; RRID:Addgene_208689)
