>Addgene plasmid #208689 | pminiTol2-HuC-NE2h | depositor partial sequence | sequence record 406548 | GRAB_NE2h
ATGGAGACAGACACACTCCTGCTATGGGTACTGCTGCTCTGGGTTCCAGGTTCCACTGGTGACACAAGTT
TGTACAAAAAAGTTGGCACCGGCTCCCTGCAGCCGGACGCGGGCAACGCGAGCTGGAACGGGACCGAGGC
GCCGGGGGGCGGCGCCCGGGCCACCCCTTACTCCCTGCAGGTGACGCTGACGCTGGTGTGCCTGGCCGGC
CTGCTCATGCTGCTCACCGTGTTCGGCAACGTGCTCGTCATCATCGCCGTGTTCACGAGCCGCGCGCTCA
AGGCGCCCCAAAACCTCTTCCTGGTGTCTCTGGCCTCGGCCGACATCCTGGTGGCCACGCTCGTCATCCC
TTTCTCGCTGGCCAACGAGGTCATGGGCTACTGGTACTTCGGCAAGGCTTGGTGCGAGATCTACCTGGCG
CTCGACGTGCTCTTCTGCACGTCGTCCATCGTGCACCTGTGCGCCATCAGCCTGGACCGCTACTGGTCCA
TCACACAGGCCAAAGAGTACAACCTGAAGCGCACGCCGCGCCGCATCAAGGCCATCATCATCACCGTGTG
GGTCATCTCGGCCGTCATCTCCTTCCCGCCGCTCATCTCCATCGAGAAGAAGGGCGGCGGCGGCGGCCCG
CAGCCGGCCGAGCCGCGCTGCGAGATCAACGACCAGAAGTGGTACGTCATCTCGTCGTGCATCGGCTCCT
TCTTCGCTCCCTGCCTCATCATGATCCTGGTCTACGTGCGCATCTACCAGATCGCCAAGCGTCGCACCCG
CGTGCCACCCAGCCGCCGGGGTCCGGACGCCGTCGCCGCGCCGCCGGGGGGCACCGAGCGCAGGCCCAAC
GGTCTGGGCCCCGAGCGCAGCGCGGGCCCGGGGGGCGCAGAGGCCGAACCGCTGCCCACCCAGCTCAACG
GCGCCCCTGGCGAGCCCGCGCCGGCCGGGCCGCGCGACACCGACGCGCTGGACCTGGAGGAGGGAGGAAA
CGTCTATATCAAGGCCGACAAGCAGAAGAACGGCATCAAGGCGAACTTCCACATCCGCCACAACATCGAG
GACGGCGGCGTGCAGCTCGCCTACCACTACCAGCAGAACACCCCCATCGGCGACGGCCCCGTGCTGCTGC
CCGACAACCACTACCTGAGCGTGCAGTCCAAACTTTCGAAAGACCCCAACGAGAAGCGCGATCACATGGT
CCTGCTGGAGTTCGTGACCGCCGCCGGGATCACTCTCGGCATGGACGAGCTGTACAAGGGCGGTACCGGA
GGGAGCATGGTGAGAAAGGGCGAGGAGCTGTTCACCGGGGTGGTGCCCATCCTGGTCGAGCTGGACGGCG
ACGTAAACGGCCACAAGTTCAGCGTGTCCGGCGAGGGTGAGGGCGATGCCACCGAGGGCAAGCTGACCCT
GAAGTTCATCTGCACCACCGGCAAGCTGCCCGTGCCCTGGCCCACCCTCGTGACCACCCTGACCTACGGC
GTGCAGTGCTTCAGCCGCTACCCCGACCACATGAAGCAGCACGACTTCTTCAAGTCCGCCATGCCCGAAG
GCTACATCCAGGAGCGCACCATCTTCTTCAAGGACGACGGCAACTACAAGACCCGCGCCGAGGTGAAGTT
CGAGGGCGACACCCTGGTGAACCGCATCGAGCTGAAGGGCATCGACTTCAAGGAGGACGGCAACATCCTG
GGGCACAAGCTGGAGTACAACACCGGAGCAGCAGCACGCTGGCGCGGGCGGCAGAACCGCGAGAAGCGCT
TCATTTTCGTGCTGGCCGTGGTCATCGGAGTGTTCGTGGTGTGCTGGTTCCCCTTCTTCTTCACCTACAC
GCTCACGGCCGTCGGGTGCTCCGTGCCACGCACGCTCTTCAAATTCTTCTTCTGGTTCGGCTACTGCAAC
AGCTCGTTGAACCCGGTCATCTACACCATCTTCAACCACGATTTCCGCCGCGCCTTCAAGAAGATCCTCT
GTCGGGGGGACAGGAAGCGGATCGTGTTGTGA
